Addgene plasmid #147998: pLNHA-C1-HsNot1iso1_840-1605-del1097-1110_X
Purpose: Mammalian Expression of HsNot1iso1_840-1605-del1097-1110
Depositing lab: Elisa Izaurralde. Depositing organization: Max Planck Institute for Developmental Biology. Publication: A DDX6-CNOT1 complex and W-binding pockets in CNOT9 reveal direct links between miRNA target recognition and silencing. Chen Y, Boland A, Kuzuoglu-Ozturk D, Bawankar P, Loh B, Chang CT, Weichenrieder O, Izaurralde E. Mol Cell. 2014 Jun 5;54(5):737-50. doi: 10.1016/j.molcel.2014.03.034. Epub 2014 Apr 24. PubMed 24768540.
Backbone
  Vector backbone: Unknown
  Vector type: Mammalian Expression
Growth in bacteria
  Bacterial resistance: Kanamycin, 50 μg/mL
  Growth temperature: 37°C
  Growth strain: DH5alpha
  Copy number: High Copy
Gene/Insert
  Gene/Insert name: HsNot1iso1_840-1605-del1097-1110
  Species: H. sapiens (human)
  Mutation: 1 silent mutation compared to the sequence of isoform 1 given by NCBI: NM_016284.4
  Entrez Gene: CNOT1 (a.k.a. AD-005, CDC39, HPE12, NOT1, NOT1H, VIBOS)
  Cloning method: Unknown
Terms and licenses: Academic/Nonprofit Terms; Industry Terms: Not Available to Industry
Depositor comments: Plasmids from this collection were made available to the research community and donated after the lab closed. Please note that the sequence provided by the depositing laboratory may be theoretical/predicted or based on Sanger sequencing results. There may be discrepancies between sequencing results obtained by Addgene and the depositor sequence. If an Addgene verified sequence is not available, please contact before placing your order to request that our lab fully sequence the plasmid.
How to cite: pLNHA-C1-HsNot1iso1_840-1605-del1097-1110_X was a gift from Elisa Izaurralde (Addgene plasmid # 147998 ; http://n2t.net/addgene:147998 ; RRID:Addgene_147998)
