[The description below was written by a language model from this plasmid's Addgene catalogue record and pLannotate feature annotations shown in this document.]
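Description:
pLNHA-C1-HsNot1iso1_840-1605-del1097-1110_X is a 6.4 kb mammalian expression plasmid encoding a fragment of human CNOT1, the scaffolding subunit of the CCR4-NOT deadenylase complex. The catalogue lists the backbone as unknown, but the annotated features show a layout typical of C1-style CMV vectors. A high-copy ColE1/pUC origin and an f1 origin are present. A single NeoR/KanR (Tn5 aminoglycoside phosphotransferase) cassette sits behind tandem bacterial (AmpR-type) and SV40 early promoters and ends in an HSV TK polyadenylation signal. This arrangement gives kanamycin selection in E. coli and could support G418 selection in mammalian cells.

The expression unit is driven by the CMV immediate early enhancer and promoter, with a T7 promoter just downstream, and is terminated by the SV40 poly(A) signal. The open reading frame begins with a short fragment of the bacteriophage lambda N protein, followed by the CNOT1 segment. The "LNHA" in the name suggests a lambda N plus HA tag, although no HA epitope is annotated in the feature table. The lambda N peptide binds BoxB RNA hairpins, so fusions of this kind are generally used to tether a protein to a BoxB-containing reporter mRNA and test its effect on that transcript. The record itself states only mammalian expression as the purpose.

The insert covers residues 840–1605 of CNOT1 isoform 1 with an internal deletion of residues 1097–1110, and carries one silent change relative to the reference transcript. The associated publication concerns a DDX6–CNOT1 complex and miRNA-mediated silencing. The small annotated HIV LTR, large T antigen, ble and bGH fragments appear to be incidental matches or backbone remnants. The depositor sequence may be theoretical rather than fully verified.
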