Features (pLannotate 1.2.2; 17 found; start..end, strand, type, name):
     61..364     +  enhancer       CMV enhancer: human cytomegalovirus immediate early enhancer
    365..568     +  promoter       CMV promoter: human cytomegalovirus (CMV) immediate early promoter
    564..597     +  LTR            5' LTR (truncated) (fragment): truncated 5' long terminal repeat (LTR) from HIV-1
    613..631     +  promoter       T7 promoter: promoter for bacteriophage T7 RNA polymerase
    665..730     +  CDS            N (fragment): REGN_LAMBD - Experimental evidence at protein level: Swiss-Prot protein existence level 1. Plays a role as a transcriptional antitermination factor that allows the virus to initiate its lytic phase. Activates expression of the delayed viral early genes by modifying host RNA polymerase (RNAP) into a form that is resistant to termination signals. This antitermination function requires the host NusA protein which serves to stabilize the interaction between antitermination protein N and host RNA polymerase. From Escherichia phage lambda (Bacteriophage lambda).
    758..3067    +  CDS            CNOT1 (fragment): CNOT1_HUMAN - Also known as CDC39, KIAA1007, NOT1. Experimental evidence at protein level: Swiss-Prot protein existence level 1. Scaffolding component of the CCR4-NOT complex which is one of the major cellular mRNA deadenylases and is linked to various cellular processes including bulk mRNA degradation, miRNA-mediated repression, translational repression during translational initiation and general transcription regulation. Additional complex functions may be a consequence of its influence on mRNA expression. Its scaffolding function implies its interaction with the catalytic complex module and
   3071..3092    +  misc_feature   MCS (fragment): multiple cloning site
   3104..3188    +  CDS            large T antigen (fragment): large T antigen from SV40 (simian virus 40)
   3211..3332    +  polyA_signal   SV40 poly(A) signal: SV40 polyadenylation signal
   3366..3794    -  rep_origin     f1 ori (sequence partly withheld): f1 bacteriophage origin of replication; arrow indicates direction of (+) strand synthesis
   3821..3925    +  promoter       AmpR promoter: bla
   3927..4284    +  promoter       SV40 promoter: SV40 enhancer and early promoter
   4319..5113    +  CDS            NeoR/KanR: aminoglycoside phosphotransferase from Tn5; aph(3')-II (or nptII); confers resistance to neomycin, kanamycin, and G418 (Geneticin®)
   5134..5286    +  CDS            ble (fragment): BLE_KLEPN - Experimental evidence at protein level: Swiss-Prot protein existence level 1. Binding protein with a strong affinity to the bleomycin family of antibiotics. Binds to CL990; an antimitotic-antibiotic compound. From Klebsiella pneumoniae.
   5345..5392    +  polyA_signal   HSV TK poly(A) signal: herpes simplex virus thymidine kinase polyadenylation signal (Cole and Stacy, 1985)
   5483..5499    -  polyA_signal   bGH poly(A) signal (fragment): bovine growth hormone polyadenylation signal
   5721..6309    +  rep_origin     ori: high-copy-number ColE1/pMB1/pBR322/pUC origin of replication
>Addgene plasmid #147998 | pLNHA-C1-HsNot1iso1_840-1605-del1097-1110_X | depositor full sequence | sequence record 290445 | Full Sequence
TAGTTATTAATAGTAATCAATTACGGGGTCATTAGTTCATAGCCCATATATGGAGTTCCGCGTTACATAA
CTTACGGTAAATGGCCCGCCTGGCTGACCGCCCAACGACCCCCGCCCATTGACGTCAATAATGACGTATG
TTCCCATAGTAACGCCAATAGGGACTTTCCATTGACGTCAATGGGTGGAGTATTTACGGTAAACTGCCCA
CTTGGCAGTACATCAAGTGTATCATATGCCAAGTACGCCCCCTATTGACGTCAATGACGGTAAATGGCCC
GCCTGGCATTATGCCCAGTACATGACCTTATGGGACTTTCCTACTTGGCAGTACATCTACGTATTAGTCA
TCGCTATTACCATGGTGATGCGGTTTTGGCAGTACATCAATGGGCGTGGATAGCGGTTTGACTCACGGGG
ATTTCCAAGTCTCCACCCCATTGACGTCAATGGGAGTTTGTTTTGGCACCAAAATCAACGGGACTTTCCA
AAATGTCGTAACAACTCCGCCCCATTGACGCAAATGGGCGGTAGGCGTGTACGGTGGGAGGTCTATATAA
GCAGAGCTCTCTGGCTAACTAGAGAACCCACTGCTTACTGGCTTATCGAAATTAATACGACTCACTATAG
GGAGACCCAAGCTCTAGCGCTACCGGTCGCCACCATGGACGCACAAACACGACGACGTGAGCGTCGCGCT
GAGAAACAAGCTCAATGGAAAGCTGCAAACGGTGGATCTCCTCCACATATGGCTTACCCATACGATGTTC
CAGATTACGCTCCTCCATCTCGAGCCATGTTTAGTAAAGAGATAGATGATGAAGCAAACAGCTATTTCCA
GCGAATATATAATCATCCACCACATCCAACCATGTCTGTTGATGAGGTATTAGAAATGCTGCAGAGATTT
AAAGACTCTACTATAAAGAGGGAACGAGAAGTATTTAACTGTATGCTAAGGAACTTGTTTGAAGAATATC
GTTTTTTTCCCCAGTATCCTGATAAAGAGTTACATATAACAGCCTGCCTATTTGGTGGTATAATTGAGAA
AGGACTGGTCACTTACATGGCACTAGGTCTGGCTCTACGATATGTTCTTGAAGCCTTACGCAAGCCTTTT
GGATCCAAAATGTATTATTTCGGGATTGCTGCACTAGATAGATTTAAAAACAGATTGAAGGACTATCCCC
AGTATTGTCAGCATTTGGCTTCTATCAGTCACTTTATGCAATTTCCACATCATTTACAGGAGTATATTGA
GTATGGACAGCAGTCTAGAGATCCTCCTGTGAAAATGCAAGGCTCTATCACAACCCCTGGAAGTATTGCA
CTGGCTCAGGCCCAGGCTCAGGCCCAGGTTCCAGCAAAAGCTCCTCTTGCTGGTCAAGTTAGCACTATGG
TAACCACCTCAACAACTACCACTGTTGCTAAAACGGTTACGGTCACCAGGCCAACTGGAGTCAGCTTTAA
GAAAGATGTGCCACCTTCTATTAATACTACAAATATAGATACGTTGCTTGTGGCCACAGATCAAACTGAG
AGAATTGTGGAGCCCCCAGAAAATATCCAGGGTAGTAGTGGTATGACACAAAAGGTTGAAGAGCTAAAGG
AAACGGTGAAAGAAGAATTTATGCCTTGGGTTTCACAGTATCTGGTTATGAAGAGAGTCAGTATTGAGCC
AAACTTTCATAGCCTGTATTCAAACTTCCTTGACACGCTGAAGAATCCTGAATTTAACAAGATGGTTCTG
AATGAGACCTACAGAAACATTAAAGTGCTCCTGACCTCTGATAAAGCTGCAGCCAATTTCTCAGATCGTT
CTTTGCTGAAGAACTTGGGACATTGGCTAGGAATGATCACATTAGCTAAAAACAAACCCATCTTACACAC
TGACTTGGATGTGAAATCATTGCTGCTAGAGGCTTATGTTAAAGGACAACAAGAATTGCTCTATGTAGTG
CCCTTTGTTGCCAAAGTCTTAGAATCTAGCATTCGTAGTGTGGTTTTTAGGCCACCAAACCCTTGGACAA
TGGCAATTATGAATGTATTAGCTGAGCTACATCAGGAGCATGACTTAAAGTTAAACTTGAAGTTTGAAAT
CGAGGTTCTCTGCAAGAACCTTGCATTAGACATCAATGAGCTAAAACCTGGAAACCTCCTAAAGGATAAA
GATCGCCTGAAGAATTTAGATGAGCAACTCTCTGCTCCAAAGAAAGATGTCAAGCAGCCAGAAGAACTCC
CTCCCATCACAACCACAACAACTTCTACTACACCAGCTACCAACACCACTTGTACAGCCACGGTTCCACC
ACAGCCACAGTACAGCTACCACGACATCAATGTCTATTCCCTTGCGGGCTTGGCACCACACATTACTCTA
AATCCAACAATTCCCTTGTTTCAGGCCCATCCACAGTTGAAGCAGTGTGTGCGTCAGGCAATTGAACGGG
CTGTCCAGGAGCTGGTCCATCCTGTGGTGGATCGATCAATTAAGATTGCCATGACTACTTGTGAGCAAAT
AGTCAGGAAGGATTTTGCCCTGGATTCGGAGGAATCTCGAATGCGAATAGCAGCTCATCACATGATGCGT
AACTTGACAGCTGGAATGGCTATGATTACATGCAGGGAACCTTTGCTCATGAGCATATCTACCAACTTAA
AAAACAGTTTTGCCTCAGCCCTTCGTACTGCTTCCCCACAACAAAGAGAAATGATGGATCAGGCAGCTGC
TCAATTAGCTCAGGACAATTGTGAGTTGGCTTGCTGTTTTATTCAGAAGACTGCAGTAGAAAAAGCAGGC
CCTGAGATGGACAAGAGATTAGCAACTGAATTTGAGCTGAGAAAACATGCTAGGCAAGAAGGACGCAGAT
ACTGTGATCCTGTTGTTTTAACATATCAAGCTGAACGGATGCCAGAGCAAATCAGGCTGAAAGTTGGTGG
TGTGGACCCAAAGCAGTTGGCTGTTTACGAAGAGTTTGCACGCAATGTTCCTGGCTTCTTACCTACAAAT
GACTTAAGTCAGCCCACGGGATTTTTAGCCCAGCCCATGAAGCAAGCTTGGGCAACATAGCCGCGGGCCC
GGGATCCACCGGATCTAGATAACTGATCATAATCAGCCATACCACATTTGTAGAGGTTTTACTTGCTTTA
AAAAACCTCCCACACCTCCCCCTGAACCTGAAACATAAAATGAATGCAATTGTTGTTGTTAACTTGTTTA
TTGCAGCTTATAATGGTTACAAATAAAGCAATAGCATCACAAATTTCACAAATAAAGCATTTTTTTCACT
GCATTCTAGTTGTGGTTTGTCCAAACTCATCAATGTATCTTAACGCGTAAATTGTAAGCGTTAATATTTT
GTTAAAATTCGCGTTAAATTTTTGTTAAATCAGCTCATTTTTTAACCAATAGGCCGAAATCGGCAAAATC
CCTTATAAATCAAAAGAATAGACCGAGATAGGGT
[37 nt withheld, positions 3465-3501]
AAAGAACGTGGACTCCAACGTCAAAGG
[49 nt withheld, positions 3529-3577]
T
[91 nt withheld, positions 3579-3669]
G
[124 nt withheld, positions 3671-3794]
CAGGTGGCACTTTTCGGGGAAATGTGCGCGGAACCCCTATTTGTTTATTTTTCTAAATACATTCAAATAT
GTATCCGCTCATGAGACAATAACCCTGATAAATGCTTCAATAATATTGAAAAAGGAAGAGTCCTGAGGCG
GAAAGAACCAGCTGTGGAATGTGTGTCAGTTAGGGTGTGGAAAGTCCCCAGGCTCCCCAGCAGGCAGAAG
TATGCAAAGCATGCATCTCAATTAGTCAGCAACCAGGTGTGGAAAGTCCCCAGGCTCCCCAGCAGGCAGA
AGTATGCAAAGCATGCATCTCAATTAGTCAGCAACCATAGTCCCGCCCCTAACTCCGCCCATCCCGCCCC
TAACTCCGCCCAGTTCCGCCCATTCTCCGCCCCATGGCTGACTAATTTTTTTTATTTATGCAGAGGCCGA
GGCCGCCTCGGCCTCTGAGCTATTCCAGAAGTAGTGAGGAGGCTTTTTTGGAGGCCTAGGCTTTTGCAAA
GATCGATCAAGAGACAGGATGAGGATCGTTTCGCATGATTGAACAAGATGGATTGCACGCAGGTTCTCCG
GCCGCTTGGGTGGAGAGGCTATTCGGCTATGACTGGGCACAACAGACAATCGGCTGCTCTGATGCCGCCG
TGTTCCGGCTGTCAGCGCAGGGGCGCCCGGTTCTTTTTGTCAAGACCGACCTGTCCGGTGCCCTGAATGA
ACTGCAAGACGAGGCAGCGCGGCTATCGTGGCTGGCCACGACGGGCGTTCCTTGCGCAGCTGTGCTCGAC
GTTGTCACTGAAGCGGGAAGGGACTGGCTGCTATTGGGCGAAGTGCCGGGGCAGGATCTCCTGTCATCTC
ACCTTGCTCCTGCCGAGAAAGTATCCATCATGGCTGATGCAATGCGGCGGCTGCATACGCTTGATCCGGC
TACCTGCCCATTCGACCACCAAGCGAAACATCGCATCGAGCGAGCACGTACTCGGATGGAAGCCGGTCTT
GTCGATCAGGATGATCTGGACGAAGAGCATCAGGGGCTCGCGCCAGCCGAACTGTTCGCCAGGCTCAAGG
CGAGCATGCCCGACGGCGAGGATCTCGTCGTGACCCATGGCGATGCCTGCTTGCCGAATATCATGGTGGA
AAATGGCCGCTTTTCTGGATTCATCGACTGTGGCCGGCTGGGTGTGGCGGACCGCTATCAGGACATAGCG
TTGGCTACCCGTGATATTGCTGAAGAGCTTGGCGGCGAATGGGCTGACCGCTTCCTCGTGCTTTACGGTA
TCGCCGCTCCCGATTCGCAGCGCATCGCCTTCTATCGCCTTCTTGACGAGTTCTTCTGAGCGGGACTCTG
GGGTTCGAAATGACCGACCAAGCGACGCCCAACCTGCCATCACGAGATTTCGATTCCACCGCCGCCTTCT
ATGAAAGGTTGGGCTTCGGAATCGTTTTCCGGGACGCCGGCTGGATGATCCTCCAGCGCGGGGATCTCAT
GCTGGAGTTCTTCGCCCACCCTAGGGGGAGGCTAACTGAAACACGGAAGGAGACAATACCGGAAGGAACC
CGCGCTATGACGGCAATAAAAAGACAGAATAAAACGCACGGTGTTGGGTCGTTTGTTCATAAACGCGGGG
TTCGGTCCCAGGGCTGGCACTCTGTCGATACCCCACCGAGACCCCATTGGGGCCAATACGCCCGCGTTTC
TTCCTTTTCCCCACCCCACCCCCCAAGTTCGGGTGAAGGCCCAGGGCTCGCAGCCAACGTCGGGGCGGCA
GGCCCTGCCATAGCCTCAGGTTACTCATATATACTTTAGATTGATTTAAAACTTCATTTTTAATTTAAAA
GGATCTAGGTGAAGATCCTTTTTGATAATCTCATGACCAAAATCCCTTAACGTGAGTTTTCGTTCCACTG
AGCGTCAGACCCCGTAGAAAAGATCAAAGGATCTTCTTGAGATCCTTTTTTTCTGCGCGTAATCTGCTGC
TTGCAAACAAAAAAACCACCGCTACCAGCGGTGGTTTGTTTGCCGGATCAAGAGCTACCAACTCTTTTTC
CGAAGGTAACTGGCTTCAGCAGAGCGCAGATACCAAATACTGTCCTTCTAGTGTAGCCGTAGTTAGGCCA
CCACTTCAAGAACTCTGTAGCACCGCCTACATACCTCGCTCTGCTAATCCTGTTACCAGTGGCTGCTGCC
AGTGGCGATAAGTCGTGTCTTACCGGGTTGGACTCAAGACGATAGTTACCGGATAAGGCGCAGCGGTCGG
GCTGAACGGGGGGTTCGTGCACACAGCCCAGCTTGGAGCGAACGACCTACACCGAACTGAGATACCTACA
GCGTGAGCTATGAGAAAGCGCCACGCTTCCCGAAGGGAGAAAGGCGGACAGGTATCCGGTAAGCGGCAGG
GTCGGAACAGGAGAGCGCACGAGGGAGCTTCCAGGGGGAAACGCCTGGTATCTTTATAGTCCTGTCGGGT
TTCGCCACCTCTGACTTGAGCGTCGATTTTTGTGATGCTCGTCAGGGGGGCGGAGCCTATGGAAAAACGC
CAGCAACGCGGCCTTTTTACGGTTCCTGGCCTTTTGCTGGCCTTTTGCTCACATGTTCTTTCCTGCGTTA
TCCCCTGATTCTGTGGATAACCGTATTACCGCCATGCAT
